>Addgene plasmid #222352 | pJMP3666 | addgene full sequence | sequence record 439071 | Addgene NGS Result
CCCATGCGAGAGTAGGGAACTGCCAGGCATCAAATAAAACGAAAGGCTCAGTCGAAAGACTGGGCCTTTC
GTTTTATCTGTTGTTTGTCGGTGAACGCTCTCCTGAGTAGGACAAATCCGCCGGGAGCGGATTTGAACGT
TGCGAAGCAACGGCCCGGAGGGTGGCGGGCAGGACGCCCGCCATAAACTGCCAGGCATCAAATTAAGCAG
AAGGCCATCCTGACGGATGGCCTTTTTCCTGAACGGCCATAAGAACGAAGGCTGTCTGTTGAACTCTCGA
GCCTTGTCGCCTTGCGTATAATATTTGCTCATGGACGCACACCGTGGAAACGGATGAAGGCACGAACCCA
GTTGACATAAGCCTGTTCGGTTCGTAAACTGTAATGCAAGTAGCGTATGCGCTCACGCAACTGGTCCAGA
ACCTTGACCGAACGCAGCGGTGGTAACGGCGCAGTGGCGGTTTTCATGGCTTGTTATGACTGTTTTTTCG
TACAGTCTATGCCTCGGGCATCCAAGCAGCAAGCGCGTTACGCCGTGGGTCGATGTTTGATGTTATGGAG
CAGCAACGATGTCATCAGCGGTGGAGTGCAATGTCGTGCAATACGAATGGCGAAAAGCCGAGCTGATCGG
TCAGCTTCTCAACCTTGGGGTTACCCCCGGCGGTGTGCTGCTGGTCCACAGCTCCTTCCGTAGCGTCCGG
CCCCTCGAAGATGGGCCACTTGGACTGATCGAGGCCCTGCGTGCTGCACTGGGTCCGGGAGGGACGCTCG
TCATGCCATCGTGGTCAGGTCTGGACGACGAGCCGTTCGATCCTGCCACGTCGCCCGTTACACCGGACCT
TGGAGTTGTCTCTGACACATTCTGGCGTCTGCCAAATGTAAAGCGCAGCGCCCATCCATTTGCCTTTGCG
GCAGCGGGGCCACAGGCAGAGCAGATCATCTCTGATCCATTGCCCCTGCCACCTCACTCGCCTGCAAGCC
CGGTCGCCCGTGTCCATGAACTCGATGGGCAGGTACTTCTCCTCGGCGTGGGACACGATGCCAACACGAC
GCTGCATCTTGCCGAGTTGATGGCAAAGGTTCCCTATGGGGTGCCGAGACACTGCACCATTCTTCAGGAT
GGCAAGTTGGTACGTGTCGATTATCTGGAGAATGACCACTGCTGTGAGCGCTTTGCCTTGGCGGACAGGT
GGCTCAAGGAGAACAGCCTTCAGAAGGAAGGTCCAGTCGGTCATGCCTTTGCTCGGTTGATCCGCTCCCG
CGACATTGTGGCGACAGCCCTGGGTCAACTGGGCCGAGATCCGTTGATCTTCCTGCATCCGCCAGAGGCG
GGATGCGAAGAATGCGATGCCGCTCGCCAGTCGATTGGCTAACAATTCGTTCAAGCCGAGATCTCGAGCA
TCAGCTTCAAAAGCGCTCCGATGTACTGCGGTTTCTGGACTAGTCCGTTGACATTATCACAGCAGGATTT
TAACATTTTGCGTTGTTCCAAAAGTTATCAACAGCCTAGAACGTCATAGGAAGCGATTACAGACACTTTA
TAGCTATCAGCATGGGAACATAAGGGCAGGATGAAATATGGGTCTTAAAACGCAAATGGTGAGGTTTTAG
AGGTATTTTTTGAAGATGATTAAGGCGGTTTGTTTTTAAAATTTTTGGCGGCTCTCAGGCTGCTTACATT
TTAACCAGTTCAGTGAAAAGTTCTTTTTCAGCAAATTTCTGTTTAGCACCATAGCTAAAACTTGCGTGGA
ACATATTAAGAATTGACCGAAATGACACAATCTCAATTATATTTTTTTTGAAAAGTTTTCTTTATCAAAT
ATTTTAAATCATTGATTTATATATAAGTATGCATTCATTTTAATAATTAATCTTTATTTAACAATGATTT
ATCTATATTCAATTGTTTAATTATTCTTACTAATATTATCTCTATATCAATATTTTTTATTTAAAAACAT
ATGTTTAGTAGTGCTTTTGATTAAAGTACCAGAGGGAGAGAGCAGAGCTGAATGGGAAATACTCACCCTA
GAGCGATTCTTAAAAATCACCCTAAAGTATTCCCATTCGATGTACCGTCGGTCGGTCGCTTTCGCATCAG
GGATGACATCACTGTATCAAGCTGCCACTGTTATGATTACGATTGATAGCACCGCCTGAACACGCTCATA
ACCGCCAATTAAATGACTACTCATTGCGTCCGCTACTCTGTTCAGTTCCCCTAGTAATAGCGTTTTTCCG
ATGTGTGCTAGCGTCACTGTACCTCATCACCCACACATGGACAGATTGAGTTACAGACATTGGCTAAATT
TTTGGGGTCTATGCTTGACAAAGCGAGTTAAAACCTTAGAATTTAAGACAGGTACATTAAGCCCCTGTGG
TGAAATCATTAGCGGTCGTCAAACCTTAATGCTTTCGATTGCCGATATGTCAGTATCGAAGATCTGTACC
CCATAAATTACGGTAAAGCCCCAAGCAATTGCAAGGGGCTTTTATCTTTTTTAACAAAAAAAATTTATAA
ATCAGGATTTTATAACACTAAATAATCCAAAGTACATGAGTAAGTCATGACCACTCCTGCGATGTGTGTA
GCACTCTGAGTATCCGTATTATATCAGTGATGTCATATACAACCACATAATGCGGATGTATCACTAACTC
CCTAGTATCTTTCTGTCTGCCTGTGCGCCCCATCAGTCGATTATCAACAAGTAAATCTGTCTTTTCTTCA
ATTAAATCATCAATTTCAATAGCTGCTATAGGGTTGCGTTCTTCAAGATAATCATAGATATTTCTACGAT
CTTGGCTTGCAGCCCTTATGTCCTCAGGCGCGCACAAAACAGCAGGGAAGCAGCGCTTTTCCGCTGCATA
ACCCTGCTTCGGGGTCATTATAGCGATTTTTTCGGTATATCCATCCTTTTTCGCACGATATACAGGATTT
TGCCAAAGGGTTCGTGTAGACTTTCCTTGGTGTATCCAACGGCGTCAGCCGGGCAGGATAGGTGAAGTAG
GCCCACCCGCGAGCGGGTGTTCCTTCTTCACTGTCCCTTATTCGCACCTGGCGGTGCTCAACGGGAATCC
TGCTCTGCGAGGCTGGCCGGCTACCGCCGGCGTAACAGATGAGGGCAAGCGGATGGCTGATGAAACCAAG
CCAACCAGGAAGGGCAGCCCACCTATCAAGGTGTACTGCCTTCCAGACGAACGAAGAGCGATTGAGGAAA
AGGCGGCGGCGGCCGGCATGAGCCTGTCGGCCTACCTGCTGGCCGTCGGCCAGGGCTACAAAATCACGGG
CGTCGTGGACTATGAGCACGTCCGCGAGCTGGCCCGCATCAATGGCGACCTGGGCCGCCTGGGCGGCCTG
CTGAAACTCTGGCTCACCGACGACCCGCGCACGGCGCGGTTCGGTGATGCCACGATCCTCGCCCTGCTGG
CGAAGATCGACTCTAGCTAGAAATATTTTATCTGATTAATAAGATGATCTTCTTGAGATCGTTTTGGTCT
GCGCGTAATCTCTTGCTCTGAAAACGAAAAAACCGCCTTGCAGGGCGGTTTTTCGAAGGTTCTCTGAGCT
ACCAACTCTTTGAACCGAGGTAACTGGCTTGGAGGAGCGCAGTCACCAAAACTTGTCCTTTCAGTTTAGC
CTTAACCGGCGCATGACTTCAAGACTAACTCCTCTAAATCAATTACCAGTGGCTGCTGCCAGTGGTGCTT
TTGCATGTCTTTCCGGGTTGGACTCAAGACGATAGTTACCGGATAAGGCGCAGCGGTCGGACTGAACGGG
GGGTTCGTGCATACAGTCCAGCTTGGAGCGAACTGCCTACCCGGAACTGAGTGTCAGGCGTGGAATGAGA
CAAACGCGGCCATAACAGCGGAATGACACCGGTAAACCGAAAGGCAGGAACAGGAGAGCGCACGAGGGAG
CCGCCAGGGGGAAACGCCTGGTATCTTTATAGTCCTGTCGGGTTTCGCCACCACTGATTTGAGCGTCAGA
TTTCGTGATGCTTGTCAGGGGGGCGGAGCCTATGGAAAAACGGCTTTGCCGCGGCCCTCTCACTTCCCTG
TTAAACCGGAATTCTAGGCCCAAACGGAAGGCGAAGCGGCATGCATTTACGTTGACACCATCGAATGGTG
CAAAACCTTTCGCGGTATGGCATGATAGCGCCCGGAAGAGAGTCAATTCAGGGTGGTGAATGTGAAACCA
GTAACGTTATACGATGTCGCAGAGTATGCCGGTGTCTCTTATCAGACCGTTTCCCGCGTGGTGAACCAGG
CCAGCCACGTTTCTGCGAAAACGCGGGAAAAAGTGGAAGCGGCGATGGCGGAGCTGAATTACATTCCCAA
CCGCGTGGCACAACAACTGGCGGGCAAACAGTCGTTGCTGATTGGCGTTGCCACCTCCAGTCTGGCCCTG
CACGCGCCGTCGCAAATTGTCGCGGCGATTAAATCTCGCGCCGATCAACTGGGTGCCAGCGTGGTGGTGT
CGATGGTAGAACGAAGCGGCGTCGAAGCCTGTAAAGCGGCGGTGCACAATCTTCTCGCGCAACGCGTCAG
TGGGCTGATCATTAACTATCCGCTGGATGACCAGGATGCCATTGCTGTGGAAGCTGCCTGCACTAATGTT
CCGGCGTTATTTCTTGATGTCTCTGACCAGACACCCATCAACAGTATTATTTTCTCCCATGAAGACGGTA
CGCGACTGGGCGTGGAGCATCTGGTCGCATTGGGTCACCAGCAAATCGCGCTGTTAGCGGGCCCATTAAG
TTCTGTCTCGGCGCGTCTGCGTCTGGCTGGCTGGCATAAATATCTCACTCGCAATCAAATTCAGCCGATA
GCGGAACGGGAAGGCGACTGGAGTGCCATGTCCGGTTTTCAACAAACCATGCAAATGCTGAATGAGGGCA
TCGTTCCCACTGCGATGCTGGTTGCCAACGATCAGATGGCGCTGGGCGCAATGCGCGCCATTACCGAGTC
CGGGCTGCGCGTTGGTGCGGATATCTCGGTAGTGGGATACGACGATACCGAAGACAGCTCATGTTATATC
CCGCCGTTAACCACCATCAAACAGGATTTTCGCCTGCTGGGGCAAACCAGCGTGGACCGCTTGCTGCAAC
TCTCTCAGGGCCAGGCGGTGAAGGGCAATCAGCTGTTGCCCGTCTCACTGGTGAAAAGAAAAACCACCCT
GGCGCCCAATACGCAAACCGCCTCTCCCCGCGCGTTGGCCGATTCATTAATGCAGCTGGCACGACAGGTT
TCCCGACTGGAAAGCGGGCAGTGAGCGCAACGCAATTAATGTAAGTTAGCGCGAATTGATCTGGTTTGAC
AGCTTATCATCGACTGCACGGTGCACCAATGCTTCTGGCGTCAGGCAGCCATCGGAAGCTGTGGTATGGC
TGTGCAGGTCGTAAAGACGTCTCATTAATCAGATAAAATATTGACAATGTGAGCGGATAACAAGATACTG
AGCACATCAGCAGCACACAGGAAACAGACCATGAGCAAAGGAGAAGAACTTTTCACTGGAGTTGTCCCAA
TTCTTGTTGAATTAGATGGTGATGTTAATGGGCACAAATTTTCTGTCCGTGGAGAGGGTGAAGGTGATGC
TACAAACGGAAAACTCACCCTTAAATTTATTTGCACTACTGGAAAACTACCTGTTCCGTGGCCAACACTT
GTCACTACTCTGACCTATGGTGTTCAATGCTTTTCCCGTTATCCGGATCACATGAAACGGCATGACTTTT
TCAAGAGTGCCATGCCCGAAGGTTATGTACAGGAACGCACTATATCTTTCAAAGATGACGGGACCTACAA
GACGCGTGCTGAAGTCAAGTTTGAAGGTGATACCCTTGTTAATCGTATCGAGTTAAAGGGTATTGATTTT
AAAGAAGATGGAAACATTCTTGGACACAAACTGGAGTACAACTTTAACTCACACAATGTATATATCACGG
CAGACAAACAAAAGAATGGAATCAAAGCTAACTTCAAAATTCGCCACAACGTTGAAGATGGTTCCGTTCA
ACTAGCAGACCATTATCAACAAAATACTCCAATTGGCGATGGCCCTGTCCTTTTACCAGACAACCATTAC
CTGTCGACACAATCTGTCCTTTCGAAAGATCCCAACGAAAAGCGTGACCACATGGTCCTTCTTGAGTTTG
TAACTGCTGCTGGGATTACACATGGCATGGATGAGCTCTACAAAGATCCTCTAGAGTCGACCTGCAGGCA
TGCAAGCTTGGCTGTTTTGGCGGATGAGAGAAGATTTTCAGCCTGATACAGATTAAATCAGAACGCAGAA
GCGGTCTGATAAAACAGAATTTGCCTGGCGGCAGTAGCGCGGTGGTCCCACCTGACCCCATGCCGAACTC
AGAAGTGAAACGCCGTAGCGCCGATGGTAGTGTGGGGTCTC
Features (pLannotate 1.2.2; 16 found; start..end, strand, type, name):
     31..117     +  terminator     rrnB T1 terminator: Escherichia coli rrnB; transcription terminator T1 from the E. coli rrnB gene
    209..236     +  terminator     rrnB T2 terminator: transcription terminator T2 from the E. coli rrnB gene
    282..314     -  CDS            CmR (fragment): chloramphenicol acetyltransferase; cat; confers resistance to chloramphenicol
    352..380     +  promoter       Pc promoter: intI1 (promoter lies within the coding sequence); class 1 integron promoter
    569..1369    +  CDS            ApmR: aminoglycoside 3-N-acetyltransferase type IV ; aac(3)IV; confers resistance to apramycin (Paget and Davies, 1996)
   2991..3100    +  oriT           oriT: incP origin of transfer
   3133..3440    +  CDS            traJ (fragment): oriT-recognizing protein; traJ
   3483..4028    +  rep_origin     p15A ori: Plasmids containing the medium-copy-number p15A origin of replication can be propagated in E. coli cells that contain a second plasmid with the ColE1 origin.
   4114..4191    +  promoter       lacIq promoter: lacI (mutant); In the lacIq allele, a single base change in the promoter boosts expression of the lacI gene about 10-fold.
   4192..5274    +  CDS            lacI: lac repressor; lacI; The lac repressor binds to the lac operator to inhibit transcription in E. coli. This inhibition can be relieved by adding lactose or isopropyl-β-D-thiogalactopyranoside (IPTG).
   5316..5333    +  promoter       tet promoter (fragment): E. coli promoter for tetracycline efflux protein gene
   5329..5406    -  CDS            yciV (fragment): RNAAM_ECOLI - Also known as trpH From Escherichia coli (strain K12).
   5453..5473    +  promoter       PLtetO-1 promoter (fragment): modified phage lambda PL promoter with tet operator sites (Lutz and Bujard, 1997)
   5491..6204    +  CDS            Superfolder GFP: Superfolder GFP is a basic (constitutively fluorescent) green fluorescent protein published in 2005, derived from Aequorea victoria. It is reported to be a very rapidly-maturing weak dimer.
   6205..6239    +  misc_feature   MCS (fragment): pUC18/19 multiple cloning site
   6323..27      +  ncRNA          5S rRNA (across the origin): Accession: RF00001 - 5S ribosomal RNA
