[The description below was written by a language model from this plasmid's Addgene catalogue record and pLannotate feature annotations shown in this document.]
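Description:
pJMP3666 is a 6.4 kb bacterial expression shuttle vector designed to replicate in both Escherichia coli and Acinetobacter baumannii. Its backbone is recorded as a combination of p15A and pWH1266. The medium-copy p15A origin is annotated and supports maintenance in E. coli, including common cloning strains. The pWH1266-derived replication functions needed in A. baumannii are not labelled by the automated annotation and presumably lie in the large unannotated stretch between the resistance gene and oriT. Selection relies on apramycin resistance, encoded by the aac(3)IV aminoglycoside acetyltransferase gene downstream of a class 1 integron Pc promoter. An incP oriT with an adjacent traJ fragment is also present, so the plasmid should be mobilisable by conjugation from a suitable donor strain. The copy number is recorded as unknown.

The payload is superfolder GFP, a rapidly maturing Aequorea victoria derivative, placed under the PabstBR promoter according to the catalogue entry. The feature table does not annotate this promoter by name. It detects only short matches to tet and PLtetO-1 promoter sequences and a yciV fragment in the region just upstream of the reporter, which probably reflect partial similarity rather than intact elements. A lacI gene driven by the lacIq promoter sits immediately upstream, which suggests lac repressor control and IPTG induction, although the record does not spell out the regulatory logic. Downstream of sfGFP are a multiple cloning site fragment and the rrnB region with its T1 and T2 terminators, which end transcription of the cassette. The plasmid belongs to a set of modular, inducible and titratable expression systems for E. coli and A. baumannii. Here GFP serves as a fluorescent readout of promoter activity, and the vector could serve as a template for expressing other genes.
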