Addgene plasmid #222352: pJMP3666
Purpose: Expression vector with GFP expressed under PabstBR promoter, aprR marker, and replicates in A. baumannii and E. coli.
Depositing lab: Jason Peters. Depositing organization: University of Wisconsin, Madison. Publication: Modular, inducible, and titratable expression systems for Escherichia coli and Acinetobacter baumannii. Bacon EE, Tran JS, Nadig N, Peters JM. Microbiol Spectr. 2024 Nov 5;12(11):e0130624. doi: 10.1128/spectrum.01306-24. Epub 2024 Sep 20. PubMed 39302127.
Backbone
  Vector backbone: p15A and pWH1266
  Vector type: Bacterial Expression
Growth in bacteria
  Bacterial resistance: Apramycin, 25 μg/mL
  Growth temperature: 37°C
  Growth strain: DH5alpha
  Copy number: Unknown
Gene/Insert
  Gene/Insert name: sfGFP
  Species: Derived from Aequorea victoria.
  Promoter: PabstBR
  Cloning method: Gibson Cloning
Terms and licenses: Academic/Nonprofit Terms; Industry Terms: Not Available to Industry
Depositor comments: Shuttle vector that replicates in A. baumannii and E. coli; replicates in common cloning strains such as DH10B.
How to cite: pJMP3666 was a gift from Jason Peters (Addgene plasmid # 222352 ; http://n2t.net/addgene:222352 ; RRID:Addgene_222352)
